Addgene plasmid #142264: TFORF0433
Purpose: Lentiviral vector for overexpressing transcription factor ORFs with unique 24-bp barcodes. Barcodes facilitate identification of transcription factors in pooled screens.
Depositing lab: Feng Zhang. Depositing organization: Broad Institute. Publication: A transcription factor atlas of directed differentiation. Joung J, Ma S, Tay T, Geiger-Schuller KR, Kirchgatterer PC, Verdine VK, Guo B, Arias-Garcia MA, Allen WE, Singh A, Kuksenko O, Abudayyeh OO, Gootenberg JS, Fu Z, Macrae RK, Buenrostro JD, Regev A, Zhang F. Cell. 2023 Jan 5;186(1):209-229.e26. doi: 10.1016/j.cell.2022.11.026. PubMed 36608654.
Backbone
  Vector backbone: pLX_TRC317
  Backbone manufacturer: Broad Institute Genetic Perturbation Platform
  Backbone size w/o insert (bp): 8264
  Vector type: Mammalian Expression, Lentiviral
  Selectable markers: Puromycin
Growth in bacteria
  Bacterial resistance: Ampicillin, 100 μg/mL
  Growth temperature: 37°C
  Growth strain: NEB Stable
  Copy number: High Copy
Gene/Insert
  Gene/Insert name: ZSCAN32
  Species: H. sapiens (human)
  Insert size (bp): 1559
  Entrez Gene: ZSCAN32 (a.k.a. HCCS-5, ZNF434)
  Promoter: EF1a
  Cloning method: Unknown
  Sequencing primers: 5′ GGGTGGAGACTGAAGTTAGGCCAG; 3′ CACATAGCGTAAAAGGAGCAACATAG
Terms and licenses: Academic/Nonprofit Terms; Industry Terms: Not Available to Industry
Depositor comments: NM_001324340,NM_001324342,NM_001324344,NM_001324341,NM_001324345,NM_017810,ENST00000304926 . The transcription factor ORF portion of this plasmid was synthesized by Genewiz. Please test multiple small colonies in case of plasmid recombination. To make this collection available in a timely manner, a portion of this collection was not fully sequenced by Addgene. If an Addgene verified full plasmid sequence is not available, please contact us prior to placing an order to request the full sequence.
How to cite: TFORF0433 was a gift from Feng Zhang (Addgene plasmid # 142264 ; http://n2t.net/addgene:142264 ; RRID:Addgene_142264)
