[The description below was written by a language model from this plasmid's Addgene catalogue record and pLannotate feature annotations shown in this document.]
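Description:
TFORF0433 is a lentiviral mammalian expression plasmid built on the pLX_TRC317 backbone, carrying the human transcription factor ZSCAN32 (also known as ZNF434 or HCCS-5) as one member of a barcoded transcription factor ORF collection. The plasmid is propagated in E. coli through a high-copy ColE1/pUC-type origin with ampicillin resistance (AmpR), and it also contains an f1 origin and remnants of a lac/lacZα cloning region flanked by T7 and T3 promoters. The viral portion has a third-generation layout. An RSV promoter drives a truncated HIV-1 5' LTR, followed by the Ψ packaging signal with a gag fragment, the Rev response element and a cPPT/CTS. It ends in a self-inactivating ΔU3 3' LTR, with an SV40 polyadenylation signal downstream.

Two expression units lie between the LTRs. An SV40 early promoter/origin region drives puromycin N-acetyltransferase, which allows selection of transduced mammalian cells. The strong constitutive EF-1α promoter drives the synthesized ZSCAN32 ORF, and a WPRE downstream enhances transcript stability and expression. The automated annotation matches only about 1 kb of the region after the promoter to ZSCAN32, whereas the catalogue lists a 1,559 bp insert. The unique 24-bp barcode described in the catalogue entry is not annotated as a feature, so its exact position cannot be read from the table. The short hits to U6, small t antigen, Rev and lacI are fragments and probably do not represent functional elements.

The construct is intended for stable overexpression of ZSCAN32, particularly in pooled screens of directed differentiation, where the barcode identifies which transcription factor each cell received. The depositor notes that the plasmid can be prone to recombination.
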