Features (pLannotate 1.2.2; 31 found; start..end, strand, type, name):
      5..231     +  promoter       RSV promoter: Rous sarcoma virus enhancer/promoter
    232..412     +  LTR            5' LTR (truncated): truncated 5' long terminal repeat (LTR) from HIV-1
    459..584     +  misc_feature   HIV-1 Ψ: packaging signal of human immunodeficiency virus type 1
    568..931     +  CDS            HIV-1 gag (fragment): gag protein from human immunodeficiency virus 1; gag
   1077..1310    +  misc_feature   RRE: The Rev response element (RRE) of HIV-1 allows for Rev-dependent mRNA export from the nucleus to the cytoplasm.
   1687..1713    +  CDS            Rev (fragment): human immunodeficiency virus 1 (HIV-1) Rev protein; rev; enhances nuclear export of unspliced and incompletely spliced viral mRNAs
   1720..1743    +  promoter       SV40 promoter (fragment): SV40 early promoter
   1744..1815    +  promoter       SV40 promoter (fragment): SV40 enhancer and early promoter
   1839..1974    +  rep_origin     SV40 ori: SV40 origin of replication
   2020..2616    +  CDS            PuroR (fragment): puromycin N-acetyltransferase; pac from Streptomyces; confers resistance to puromycin
   2665..2782    +  misc_feature   cPPT/CTS: central polypurine tract and central termination sequence of HIV-1
   2847..2913    +  CDS            small t antigen (fragment): SV40 (simian virus 40) small t antigen
   2920..4098    +  promoter       EF-1α promoter: strong constitutive promoter for human elongation factor EF-1α
   4115..5125    +  CDS            ZSCAN32 (fragment): ZSC32_HUMAN - Also known as ZNF434. Experimental evidence at protein level: Swiss-Prot protein existence level 1. May be involved in transcriptional regulation. From Homo sapiens (Human).
   5585..5638    +  promoter       U6 promoter (fragment): RNA polymerase III promoter for human U6 snRNA
   5680..6268    +  misc_feature   WPRE: woodchuck hepatitis virus posttranscriptional regulatory element
   6319..6338    +  misc_feature   cPPT/CTS (fragment): central polypurine tract and central termination sequence of HIV-1
   6340..6573    +  LTR            3' LTR (ΔU3): self-inactivating 3' long terminal repeat (LTR) from HIV-1
   6651..6772    +  polyA_signal   SV40 poly(A) signal: SV40 polyadenylation signal
   6812..6947    +  rep_origin     SV40 ori: SV40 origin of replication
   6968..6986    -  promoter       T7 promoter: promoter for bacteriophage T7 RNA polymerase
   6994..7149    +  CDS            lacZα (fragment): LacZα fragment of β-galactosidase; lacZ fragment
   7154..7582    +  rep_origin     f1 ori (sequence partly withheld): f1 bacteriophage origin of replication; arrow indicates direction of (+) strand synthesis
   7635..7739    +  promoter       AmpR promoter: bla
   7740..8600    +  CDS            AmpR: β-lactamase; bla; confers resistance to ampicillin, carbenicillin, and related antibiotics
   8771..9359    +  rep_origin     ori: high-copy-number ColE1/pMB1/pBR322/pUC origin of replication
   9542..9634    +  CDS            lacI (fragment): lac repressor; lacI; The lac repressor binds to the lac operator to inhibit transcription in E. coli. This inhibition can be relieved by adding lactose or isopropyl-β-D-thiogalactopyranoside (IPTG).
   9647..9668    +  protein_bind   CAP binding site: CAP binding activates transcription in the presence of cAMP. E. coli catabolite activator protein
   9683..9713    +  promoter       lac promoter: promoter for the E. coli lac operon
   9721..9737    +  protein_bind   lac operator: The lac repressor binds to the lac operator to inhibit transcription in E. coli. This inhibition can be relieved by adding lactose or isopropyl-β-D-thiogalactopyranoside (IPTG). lac repressor encoded by lacI
   9782..9800    +  promoter       T3 promoter: promoter for bacteriophage T3 RNA polymerase
>Addgene plasmid #142264 | TFORF0433 | addgene full sequence | sequence record 395755 | Addgene NGS Result
TTAATGTAGTCTTATGCAATACTCTTGTAGTCTTGCAACATGGTAACGATGAGTTAGCAACATGCCTTAC
AAGGAGAGAAAAAGCACCGTGCATGCCGATTGGTGGAAGTAAGGTGGTACGATCGTGCCTTATTAGGAAG
GCAACAGACGGGTCTGACATGGATTGGACGAACCACTGAATTGCCGCATTGCAGAGATATTGTATTTAAG
TGCCTAGCTCGATACATAAACGGGTCTCTCTGGTTAGACCAGATCTGAGCCTGGGAGCTCTCTGGCTAAC
TAGGGAACCCACTGCTTAAGCCTCAATAAAGCTTGCCTTGAGTGCTTCAAGTAGTGTGTGCCCGTCTGTT
GTGTGACTCTGGTAACTAGAGATCCCTCAGACCCTTTTAGTCAGTGTGGAAAATCTCTAGCAGTGGCGCC
CGAACAGGGACTTGAAAGCGAAAGGGAAACCAGAGGAGCTCTCTCGACGCAGGACTCGGCTTGCTGAAGC
GCGCACGGCAAGAGGCGAGGGGCGGCGACTGGTGAGTACGCCAAAAATTTTGACTAGCGGAGGCTAGAAG
GAGAGAGATGGGTGCGAGAGCGTCAGTATTAAGCGGGGGAGAATTAGATCGCGATGGGAAAAAATTCGGT
TAAGGCCAGGGGGAAAGAAAAAATATAAATTAAAACATATAGTATGGGCAAGCAGGGAGCTAGAACGATT
CGCAGTTAATCCTGGCCTGTTAGAAACATCAGAAGGCTGTAGACAAATACTGGGACAGCTACAACCATCC
CTTCAGACAGGATCAGAAGAACTTAGATCATTATATAATACAGTAGCAACCCTCTATTGTGTGCATCAAA
GGATAGAGATAAAAGACACCAAGGAAGCTTTAGACAAGATAGAGGAAGAGCAAAACAAAAGTAAGACCAC
CGCACAGCAAGCGGCCGCTGATCTTCAGACCTGGAGGAGGAGATATGAGGGACAATTGGAGAAGTGAATT
ATATAAATATAAAGTAGTAAAAATTGAACCATTAGGAGTAGCACCCACCAAGGCAAAGAGAAGAGTGGTG
CAGAGAGAAAAAAGAGCAGTGGGAATAGGAGCTTTGTTCCTTGGGTTCTTGGGAGCAGCAGGAAGCACTA
TGGGCGCAGCGTCAATGACGCTGACGGTACAGGCCAGACAATTATTGTCTGGTATAGTGCAGCAGCAGAA
CAATTTGCTGAGGGCTATTGAGGCGCAACAGCATCTGTTGCAACTCACAGTCTGGGGCATCAAGCAGCTC
CAGGCAAGAATCCTGGCTGTGGAAAGATACCTAAAGGATCAACAGCTCCTGGGGATTTGGGGTTGCTCTG
GAAAACTCATTTGCACCACTGCTGTGCCTTGGAATGCTAGTTGGAGTAATAAATCTCTGGAACAGATTTG
GAATCACACGACCTGGATGGAGTGGGACAGAGAAATTAACAATTACACAAGCTTAATACACTCCTTAATT
GAAGAATCGCAAAACCAGCAAGAAAAGAATGAACAAGAATTATTGGAATTAGATAAATGGGCAAGTTTGT
GGAATTGGTTTAACATAACAAATTGGCTGTGGTATATAAAATTATTCATAATGATAGTAGGAGGCTTGGT
AGGTTTAAGAATAGTTTTTGCTGTACTTTCTATAGTGAATAGAGTTAGGCAGGGATATTCACCATTATCG
TTTCAGACCCACCTCCCAACCCCGAGGGGACCCATGCATTGCATCTCAATTAGTCAGCAACCAGGTGTGG
AAAGTCCCCAGGCTCCCCAGCAGGCAGAAGTATGCAAAGCATGCGTCTCAATTAGTCAGCAACCATAGTC
CCGCCCCTAACTCCGCCCATCCCGCCCCTAACTCCGCCCAGTTCCGCCCATTCTCCGCCCCATGGCTGAC
TAATTTTTTTTATTTATGCAGAGGCCGAGGCCGCCTCGGCCTCTGAGCTATTCCAGAAGTAGTGAGGAGG
CTTTTTTGGAGGCCTAGGCTTTTGCAAAAAGCTTTCTAGAGGTACCACCGGAGCTTACCATGACCGAGTA
CAAGCCCACGGTGCGCCTCGCCACCCGCGACGACGTCCCCAGGGCCGTACGCACCCTCGCCGCCGCGTTC
GCCGACTACCCCGCCACGCGCCACACCGTCGATCCGGACCGCCACATCGAGCGGGTCACCGAGCTGCAAG
AACTCTTCCTCACGCGCGTCGGGCTCGACATCGGCAAGGTGTGGGTCGCGGACGACGGCGCCGCCGTGGC
GGTCTGGACCACGCCGGAGAGCGTCGAAGCGGGGGCGGTGTTCGCCGAGATCGGCCCGCGCATGGCCGAG
TTGAGCGGTTCCCGGCTGGCCGCGCAGCAACAGATGGAAGGCCTCCTGGCGCCGCACCGGCCCAAGGAGC
CCGCGTGGTTCCTGGCCACCGTCGGCGTCTCGCCCGACCACCAGGGCAAGGGTCTGGGCAGCGCCGTCGT
GCTCCCCGGAGTGGAGGCGGCCGAGCGCGCCGGGGTGCCCGCCTTCCTGGAGACCTCCGCGCCCCGCAAC
CTCCCCTTCTACGAGCGGCTCGGCTTCACCGTCACCGCCGACGTCGAGGTGCCCGAAGGACCGCGCACCT
GGTGCATGACCCGCAAGCCCGGTGCCAGTTAACGAATTCTAGATCTTGAGACAAATGGCAGTATTCATCC
ACAATTTTAAAAGAAAAGGGGGGATTGGGGGGTACAGTGCAGGGGAAAGAATAGTAGACATAATAGCAAC
AGACATACAAACTAAAGAATTACAAAAACAAATTACAAAAATTCAAAATTTTCGGGTTTATTACAGGGAC
AGCAGAGATCCACTTTGGCGCCGGCTCGAGGCCTGCAGGTGCAAAGATGGATAAAGTTTTAAACAGAGAG
GAATCTTTGCAGCTAATGGACCTTCTAGGTCTTGAAAGGAGTGGGAATTGGCTCCGGTGCCCGTCAGTGG
GCAGAGCGCACATCGCCCACAGTCCCCGAGAAGTTGGGGGGAGGGGTCGGCAATTGAACCGGTGCCTAGA
GAAGGTGGCGCGGGGTAAACTGGGAAAGTGATGTCGTGTACTGGCTCCGCCTTTTTCCCGAGGGTGGGGG
AGAACCGTATATAAGTGCAGTAGTCGCCGTGAACGTTCTTTTTCGCAACGGGTTTGCCGCCAGAACACAG
GTAAGTGCCGTGTGTGGTTCCCGCGGGCCTGGCCTCTTTACGGGTTATGGCCCTTGCGTGCCTTGAATTA
CTTCCACCTGGCTGCAGTACGTGATTCTTGATCCCGAGCTTCGGGTTGGAAGTGGGTGGGAGAGTTCGAG
GCCTTGCGCTTAAGGAGCCCCTTCGCCTCGTGCTTGAGTTGAGGCCTGGCCTGGGCGCTGGGGCCGCCGC
GTGCGAATCTGGTGGCACCTTCGCGCCTGTCTCGCTGCTTTCGATAAGTCTCTAGCCATTTAAAATTTTT
GATGACCTGCTGCGACGCTTTTTTTCTGGCAAGATAGTCTTGTAAATGCGGGCCAAGATCTGCACACTGG
TATTTCGGTTTTTGGGGCCGCGGGCGGCGACGGGGCCCGTGCGTCCCAGCGCACATGTTCGGCGAGGCGG
GGCCTGCGAGCGCGGCCACCGAGAATCGGACGGGGGTAGTCTCAAGCTGGCCGGCCTGCTCTGGTGCCTG
GCCTCGCGCCGCCGTGTATCGCCCCGCCCTGGGCGGCAAGGCTGGCCCGGTCGGCACCAGTTGCGTGAGC
GGAAAGATGGCCGCTTCCCGGCCCTGCTGCAGGGAGCTCAAAATGGAGGACGCGGCGCTCGGGAGAGCGG
GCGGGTGAGTCACCCACACAAAGGAAAAGGGCCTTTCCGTCCTCAGCCGTCGCTTCATGTGACTCCACGG
AGTACCGGGCGCCGTCCAGGCACCTCGATTAGTTCTCGAGCTTTTGGAGTACGTCGTCTTTAGGTTGGGG
GGAGGGGTTTTATGCGATGGAGTTTCCCCACACTGAGTGGGTGGAGACTGAAGTTAGGCCAGCTTGGCAC
TTGATGTAATTCTCCTTGGAATTTGCCCTTTTTGAGTTTGGATCTTGGTTCATTCTCAAGCCTCAGACAG
TGGTTCAAAGTTTTTTTCTTCCATTTCAGGTGTCGTGAGGCTAGCACCGCCACCATGCGTGACAACAGAG
CTGTATCCCTCTGTCAGCAAGAATGGATGTGCCCAGGCCCTGCACAAAGGGCCCTCTACAGGGGTGCCAC
CCAGAGGAAGGACAGTCACGTCTCGCTGGCAACAGGTGTGCCCTGGGGCTATGAAGAGACCAAGACGCTC
CTGGCTATTCTTAGTAGTTCTCAATTTTATGGAAAACTCCAGACCTGTCAGCAGAACAGCCAGATCTACA
GGGCCATGGCGGAAGGACTCTGGGAGCAGGGTTTTCTGCGGACCCCAGAACAGTGTCGCACCAAGTTCAA
AAGCCTACAGTTGAGTTACCGCAAAGTGAGGAGAGGCCGTGTGCCTGAGCCTTGTATCTTTTATGAGGAA
ATGAATGCTCTTTCAGGCTCCTGGGCCTCTGCACCTCCTATGGCAAGCGATGCTGTTCCTGGCCAAGAAG
GAAGTGATATTGAGGCTGGAGAGCTGAATCACCAGAATGGGGAACCCACGGAGGTAGAAGATGGCACTGT
GGATGGTGCAGACAGGGATGAAAAGGACTTCAGGAATCCTGGCCAGGAAGTCAGGAAACTAGACCTGCCA
GTGCTGTTCCCAAACAGACTTGGTTTTGAGTTCAAGAACGAGATTAAAAAAGAAAATCTAAAATGGGATG
ATTCAGAGGAAGTAGAAATAAACAAGGCTTTACAGAGAAAGTCCAGAGGAGTTTATTGGCACTCTGAGCT
ACAAAAAGGCTTGGAGAGTGAGCCAACATCAAGAAGGCAATGTAGAAATTCTCCAGGGGAGAGTGAGGAG
AAAACCCCATCCCAGGAGAAGATGAGTCACCAGAGTTTTTGTGCCAGGGACAAAGCCTGTACACATATCC
TCTGTGGGAAAAACTGCTCTCAGAGTGTGCACTCTCCCCACAAGCCAGCGCTCAAACTGGAAAAAGTATC
TCAATGTCCTGAATGTGGGAAAACCTTTAGCCGAAGTTCTTATCTTGTTCGGCATCAAAGAATCCACACA
GGCGAGAAGCCTCACAAGTGCAGTGAGTGCGGGAAGGGCTTTAGTGAGCGCTCCAACCTCACTGCCCACC
TACGAACTCACACAGGGGAGAGGCCCTATCAGTGTGGGCAATGTGGGAAAAGCTTCAACCAGAGTTCCAG
CCTCATTGTCCACCAGAGGACCCATACCGGGGAAAAGCCTTACCAGTGCATTGTCTGTGGAAAGAGATTC
AACAACAGTTCCCAGTTCAGTGCTCACCGGCGCATCCACACTGGGGAGAGCCCATACAAGTGTGCAGTGT
GTGGGAAAATCTTCAACAATAGCTCCCACTTCAGTGCCCACCGAAAAACCCACACTGGTGAAAAGCCTTA
CAGGTGTTCTCACTGTGAGAGAGGCTTCACTAAGAACTCTGCCCTCACCCGTCATCAGACAGTACACATG
AAAGCAGTACTCTCATCACAGGAAGGAAGAGATGCGTTATAGTAATGAACTAGTCCGTAACTTGAAAGTA
TTTCGATTTCTTGGCTTTATATATCTTGTGGAAAGGACGAGCGACCGTTCTTCCGCTATAGCGCACGCGT
TAAGTCGACAATCAACCTCTGGATTACAAAATTTGTGAAAGATTGACTGGTATTCTTAACTATGTTGCTC
CTTTTACGCTATGTGGATACGCTGCTTTAATGCCTTTGTATCATGCTATTGCTTCCCGTATGGCTTTCAT
TTTCTCCTCCTTGTATAAATCCTGGTTGCTGTCTCTTTATGAGGAGTTGTGGCCCGTTGTCAGGCAACGT
GGCGTGGTGTGCACTGTGTTTGCTGACGCAACCCCCACTGGTTGGGGCATTGCCACCACCTGTCAGCTCC
TTTCCGGGACTTTCGCTTTCCCCCTCCCTATTGCCACGGCGGAACTCATCGCCGCCTGCCTTGCCCGCTG
CTGGACAGGGGCTCGGCTGTTGGGCACTGACAATTCCGTGGTGTTGTCGGGGAAATCATCGTCCTTTCCT
TGGCTGCTCGCCTGTGTTGCCACCTGGATTCTGCGCGGGACGTCCTTCTGCTACGTCCCTTCGGCCCTCA
ATCCAGCGGACCTTCCTTCCCGCGGCCTGCTGCCGGCTCTGCGGCCTCTTCCGCGTCTTCGCCTTCGCCC
TCAGACGAGTCGGATCTCCCTTTGGGCCGCCTCCCCGCGTCGACTTTAAGACCAATGACTTACAAGGCAG
CTGTAGATCTTAGCCACTTTTTAAAAGAAAAGGGGGGACTGGAAGGGCTAATTCACTCCCAACGAAGACA
AGATCTGCTTTTTGCTTGTACTGGGTCTCTCTGGTTAGACCAGATCTGAGCCTGGGAGCTCTCTGGCTAA
CTAGGGAACCCACTGCTTAAGCCTCAATAAAGCTTGCCTTGAGTGCTTCAAGTAGTGTGTGCCCGTCTGT
TGTGTGACTCTGGTAACTAGAGATCCCTCAGACCCTTTTAGTCAGTGTGGAAAATCTCTAGCAGTACGTA
TAGTAGTTCATGTCATCTTATTATTCAGTATTTATAACTTGCAAAGAAATGAATATCAGAGAGTGAGAGG
AACTTGTTTATTGCAGCTTATAATGGTTACAAATAAAGCAATAGCATCACAAATTTCACAAATAAAGCAT
TTTTTTCACTGCATTCTAGTTGTGGTTTGTCCAAACTCATCAATGTATCTTATCATGTCTGGCTCTAGCT
ATCCCGCCCCTAACTCCGCCCATCCCGCCCCTAACTCCGCCCAGTTCCGCCCATTCTCCGCCCCATGGCT
GACTAATTTTTTTTATTTATGCAGAGGCCGAGGCCGCCTCGGCCTCTGAGCTATTCCAGAAGTAGTGAGG
AGGCTTTTTTGGAGGCCTAGGGACGTACCCAATTCGCCCTATAGTGAGTCGTATTACGCGCGCTCACTGG
CCGTCGTTTTACAACGTCGTGACTGGGAAAACCCTGGCGTTACCCAACTTAATCGCCTTGCAGCACATCC
CCCTTTCGCCAGCTGGCGTAATAGCGAAGAGGCCCGCACCGATCGCCCTTCCCAACAGTTGCGCAGCCTG
AATGGCGAATGGG
[124 nt withheld, positions 7154-7277]
C
[91 nt withheld, positions 7279-7369]
A
[49 nt withheld, positions 7371-7419]
CCTTTGACGTTGGAGTCCACGTTCTTT
[37 nt withheld, positions 7447-7483]
ACCCTATCTCGGTCTATTCTTTTGATTTATAAGGGATTTTGCCGATTTCGGCCTATTGGTTAAAAAATGA
GCTGATTTAACAAAAATTTAACGCGAATTTTAACAAAATATTAACGCTTACAATTTAGGTGGCACTTTTC
GGGGAAATGTGCGCGGAACCCCTATTTGTTTATTTTTCTAAATACATTCAAATATGTATCCGCTCATGAG
ACAATAACCCTGATAAATGCTTCAATAATATTGAAAAAGGAAGAGTATGAGTATTCAACATTTCCGTGTC
GCCCTTATTCCCTTTTTTGCGGCATTTTGCCTTCCTGTTTTTGCTCACCCAGAAACGCTGGTGAAAGTAA
AAGATGCTGAAGATCAGTTGGGTGCACGAGTGGGTTACATCGAACTGGATCTCAACAGCGGTAAGATCCT
TGAGAGTTTTCGCCCCGAAGAACGTTTTCCAATGATGAGCACTTTTAAAGTTCTGCTATGTGGCGCGGTA
TTATCCCGTATTGACGCCGGGCAAGAGCAACTCGGTCGCCGCATACACTATTCTCAGAATGACTTGGTTG
AGTACTCACCAGTCACAGAAAAGCATCTTACGGATGGCATGACAGTAAGAGAATTATGCAGTGCTGCCAT
AACCATGAGTGATAACACTGCGGCCAACTTACTTCTGACAACGATCGGAGGACCGAAGGAGCTAACCGCT
TTTTTGCACAACATGGGGGATCATGTAACTCGCCTTGATCGTTGGGAACCGGAGCTGAATGAAGCCATAC
CAAACGACGAGCGTGACACCACGATGCCTGTAGCAATGGCAACAACGTTGCGCAAACTATTAACTGGCGA
ACTACTTACTCTAGCTTCCCGGCAACAATTAATAGACTGGATGGAGGCGGATAAAGTTGCAGGACCACTT
CTGCGCTCGGCCCTTCCGGCTGGCTGGTTTATTGCTGATAAATCTGGAGCCGGTGAGCGTGGGTCTCGCG
GTATCATTGCAGCACTGGGGCCAGATGGTAAGCCCTCCCGTATCGTAGTTATCTACACGACGGGGAGTCA
GGCAACTATGGATGAACGAAATAGACAGATCGCTGAGATAGGTGCCTCACTGATTAAGCATTGGTAACTG
TCAGACCAAGTTTACTCATATATACTTTAGATTGATTTAAAACTTCATTTTTAATTTAAAAGGATCTAGG
TGAAGATCCTTTTTGATAATCTCATGACCAAAATCCCTTAACGTGAGTTTTCGTTCCACTGAGCGTCAGA
CCCCGTAGAAAAGATCAAAGGATCTTCTTGAGATCCTTTTTTTCTGCGCGTAATCTGCTGCTTGCAAACA
AAAAAACCACCGCTACCAGCGGTGGTTTGTTTGCCGGATCAAGAGCTACCAACTCTTTTTCCGAAGGTAA
CTGGCTTCAGCAGAGCGCAGATACCAAATACTGTTCTTCTAGTGTAGCCGTAGTTAGGCCACCACTTCAA
GAACTCTGTAGCACCGCCTACATACCTCGCTCTGCTAATCCTGTTACCAGTGGCTGCTGCCAGTGGCGAT
AAGTCGTGTCTTACCGGGTTGGACTCAAGACGATAGTTACCGGATAAGGCGCAGCGGTCGGGCTGAACGG
GGGGTTCGTGCACACAGCCCAGCTTGGAGCGAACGACCTACACCGAACTGAGATACCTACAGCGTGAGCT
ATGAGAAAGCGCCACGCTTCCCGAAGGGAGAAAGGCGGACAGGTATCCGGTAAGCGGCAGGGTCGGAACA
GGAGAGCGCACGAGGGAGCTTCCAGGGGGAAACGCCTGGTATCTTTATAGTCCTGTCGGGTTTCGCCACC
TCTGACTTGAGCGTCGATTTTTGTGATGCTCGTCAGGGGGGCGGAGCCTATGGAAAAACGCCAGCAACGC
GGCCTTTTTACGGTTCCTGGCCTTTTGCTGGCCTTTTGCTCACATGTTCTTTCCTGCGTTATCCCCTGAT
TCTGTGGATAACCGTATTACCGCCTTTGAGTGAGCTGATACCGCTCGCCGCAGCCGAACGACCGAGCGCA
GCGAGTCAGTGAGCGAGGAAGCGGAAGAGCGCCCAATACGCAAACCGCCTCTCCCCGCGCGTTGGCCGAT
TCATTAATGCAGCTGGCACGACAGGTTTCCCGACTGGAAAGCGGGCAGTGAGCGCAACGCAATTAATGTG
AGTTAGCTCACTCATTAGGCACCCCAGGCTTTACACTTTATGCTTCCGGCTCGTATGTTGTGTGGAATTG
TGAGCGGATAACAATTTCACACAGGAAACAGCTATGACCATGATTACGCCAAGCGCGCAATTAACCCTCA
CTAAAGGGAACAAAAGCTGGAGCTGCAAGC
