>Addgene plasmid #142264 | TFORF0433 | depositor partial sequence | sequence record 278930 | Insert
ACCGCCACCATGCGTGACAACAGAGCTGTATCCCTCTGTCAGCAAGAATGGATGTGCCCAGGCCCTGCAC
AAAGGGCCCTCTACAGGGGTGCCACCCAGAGGAAGGACAGTCACGTCTCGCTGGCAACAGGTGTGCCCTG
GGGCTATGAAGAGACCAAGACGCTCCTGGCTATTCTTAGTAGTTCTCAATTTTATGGAAAACTCCAGACC
TGTCAGCAGAACAGCCAGATCTACAGGGCCATGGCGGAAGGACTCTGGGAGCAGGGTTTTCTGCGGACCC
CAGAACAGTGTCGCACCAAGTTCAAAAGCCTACAGTTGAGTTACCGCAAAGTGAGGAGAGGCCGTGTGCC
TGAGCCTTGTATCTTTTATGAGGAAATGAATGCTCTTTCAGGCTCCTGGGCCTCTGCACCTCCTATGGCA
AGCGATGCTGTTCCTGGCCAAGAAGGAAGTGATATTGAGGCTGGAGAGCTGAATCACCAGAATGGGGAAC
CCACGGAGGTAGAAGATGGCACTGTGGATGGTGCAGACAGGGATGAAAAGGACTTCAGGAATCCTGGCCA
GGAAGTCAGGAAACTAGACCTGCCAGTGCTGTTCCCAAACAGACTTGGTTTTGAGTTCAAGAACGAGATT
AAAAAAGAAAATCTAAAATGGGATGATTCAGAGGAAGTAGAAATAAACAAGGCTTTACAGAGAAAGTCCA
GAGGAGTTTATTGGCACTCTGAGCTACAAAAAGGCTTGGAGAGTGAGCCAACATCAAGAAGGCAATGTAG
AAATTCTCCAGGGGAGAGTGAGGAGAAAACCCCATCCCAGGAGAAGATGAGTCACCAGAGTTTTTGTGCC
AGGGACAAAGCCTGTACACATATCCTCTGTGGGAAAAACTGCTCTCAGAGTGTGCACTCTCCCCACAAGC
CAGCGCTCAAACTGGAAAAAGTATCTCAATGTCCTGAATGTGGGAAAACCTTTAGCCGAAGTTCTTATCT
TGTTCGGCATCAAAGAATCCACACAGGCGAGAAGCCTCACAAGTGCAGTGAGTGCGGGAAGGGCTTTAGT
GAGCGCTCCAACCTCACTGCCCACCTACGAACTCACACAGGGGAGAGGCCCTATCAGTGTGGGCAATGTG
GGAAAAGCTTCAACCAGAGTTCCAGCCTCATTGTCCACCAGAGGACCCATACCGGGGAAAAGCCTTACCA
GTGCATTGTCTGTGGAAAGAGATTCAACAACAGTTCCCAGTTCAGTGCTCACCGGCGCATCCACACTGGG
GAGAGCCCATACAAGTGTGCAGTGTGTGGGAAAATCTTCAACAATAGCTCCCACTTCAGTGCCCACCGAA
AAACCCACACTGGTGAAAAGCCTTACAGGTGTTCTCACTGTGAGAGAGGCTTCACTAAGAACTCTGCCCT
CACCCGTCATCAGACAGTACACATGAAAGCAGTACTCTCATCACAGGAAGGAAGAGATGCGTTATAGTAA
TGAACTAGTCCGTAACTTGAAAGTATTTCGATTTCTTGGCTTTATATATCTTGTGGAAAGGACGAGCGAC
CGTTCTTCCGCTATAGCGC
