>Addgene plasmid #142264 | TFORF0433 | depositor partial sequence | sequence record 278931 | Barcode
GCGACCGTTCTTCCGCTATAGCGC
